Addgene plasmid #170194: R620-M08-303: CMV51p> TPAss-SARS-CoV-2 S-RBD(318-529)-3C-His8-SBP E484K
Purpose: Mammalian expression of SARS-CoV-2 spike receptor-binding domain (RBD), E484K mutant
Depositing lab: Dominic Esposito. Depositing organization: Frederick National Laboratory. Publication: Improved production of SARS-CoV-2 spike receptor-binding domain (RBD) for serology assays. Mehalko J, Drew M, Snead K, Denson JP, Wall V, Taylor T, Sadtler K, Messing S, Gillette W, Esposito D. Protein Expr Purif. 2021 Mar;179:105802. doi: 10.1016/j.pep.2020.105802. Epub 2020 Nov 25. PubMed 33248226.
Backbone
  Vector backbone: pDest-303
  Vector type: Mammalian Expression
  Selectable markers: Neomycin (select with G418)
Growth in bacteria
  Bacterial resistance: Ampicillin, 100 μg/mL
  Growth temperature: 37°C
  Growth strain: DH5alpha
  Copy number: High Copy
Gene/Insert
  Gene/Insert name: SARS-CoV-2 RBD
  Species: SARS-CoV-2
  Mutation: E484K
  Entrez Gene: S (a.k.a. GU280_gp02, spike glycoprotein)
  Promoter: CMV51
  Tag / fusion protein: 3C-His8-SBP (C terminal on insert)
  Cloning method: Gateway Cloning
Terms and licenses: Academic/Nonprofit Terms; Industry Terms: Not Available to Industry
Depositor comments: DNA sequence optimized for mammalian expression
How to cite: R620-M08-303: CMV51p> TPAss-SARS-CoV-2 S-RBD(318-529)-3C-His8-SBP E484K was a gift from Dominic Esposito (Addgene plasmid # 170194 ; http://n2t.net/addgene:170194 ; RRID:Addgene_170194)
