[The description below was written by a language model from this plasmid's Addgene catalogue record and pLannotate feature annotations shown in this document.]
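Description:
R620-M08-303 is an 8,285-nt mammalian expression plasmid built by Gateway recombination into the pDest-303 backbone, designed to produce a secreted, affinity-tagged form of the SARS-CoV-2 spike receptor-binding domain carrying the E484K substitution. It is maintained in E. coli through a high-copy ColE1/pUC-type origin with ampicillin resistance (β-lactamase under its own promoter), and it also carries an f1 origin. For mammalian cells, an SV40 early promoter drives a neomycin phosphotransferase gene terminated by an SV40 poly(A) signal, allowing G418 selection. The backbone also contains the Epstein-Barr virus oriP element, which can support episomal maintenance in cells that supply EBNA1; the record lists no EBNA1 gene on the plasmid itself.

The expression cassette is flanked by Gateway recombination remnants (an attB4 site upstream of the promoter, and attL1/attL2-like fragments around the coding region). The catalogue names the promoter CMV51, and the annotation detects the CMV immediate-early enhancer and promoter at that position. The open reading frame begins with a tissue plasminogen activator signal sequence (TPAss) that directs the product into the secretory pathway. It is fused to spike residues 318–529, codon-optimized for mammalian expression. Per the construct name, the C terminus carries a 3C protease cleavage site followed by a His8 tag and a streptavidin-binding peptide, which permit affinity purification and tag removal. These tags are not individually annotated in the feature table, though unannotated sequence lies between the spike fragment and the attL2 remnant. Transcription ends at a bovine growth hormone poly(A) signal. The associated work concerns improved RBD production for serology assays, so this plasmid is suited to generating the E484K variant antigen for such uses.
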