Features (pLannotate 1.2.2; 24 found; start..end, strand, type, name):
    397..449     -  misc_feature   bom (fragment): basis of mobility region from pBR322
    582..602     +  protein_bind   attB4: mutant version of attB; core recombination site for the Gateway® BP reaction BP Clonase™
    613..916     +  enhancer       CMV enhancer: human cytomegalovirus immediate early enhancer
    918..1117    +  promoter       CMV promoter: human cytomegalovirus (CMV) immediate early promoter
   1187..1204    +  protein_bind   attL1 (fragment): mutant version of attL; recombination site for the Gateway® LR reaction LR Clonase™
   1213..1281    +  CDS            PLAT (fragment): TPA_PONAB - Experimental evidence at transcript level: Swiss-Prot protein existence level 2. Converts the abundant, but inactive, zymogen plasminogen to plasmin by hydrolyzing a single Arg-Val bond in plasminogen. By controlling plasmin-mediated proteolysis, it plays an important role in tissue remodeling and degradation, in cell migration and many other physiopathological events. During oocyte activation, plays a role in cortical granule reaction in the zona reaction, which contributes to the block to polyspermy. From Pongo abelii (Sumatran orangutan) (Pongo pygmaeus abelii).
   1279..1923    +  CDS            S (fragment): SPIKE_SARS2 - Experimental evidence at protein level: Swiss-Prot protein existence level 1. [Spike glycoprotein]: May down-regulate host tetherin (BST2) by lysosomal degradation, thereby counteracting its antiviral activity. From Severe acute respiratory syndrome coronavirus 2 (2019-nCoV) (SARS-CoV-2).
   2141..2158    -  protein_bind   attL2 (fragment): mutant version of attL; recombination site for the Gateway® LR reaction LR Clonase™
   2221..2239    -  promoter       SP6 promoter: promoter for bacteriophage SP6 RNA polymerase
   2265..2489    +  polyA_signal   bGH poly(A) signal: bovine growth hormone polyadenylation signal
   2493..2514    +  promoter       SV40 promoter (fragment): SV40 enhancer and early promoter
   2535..2963    +  rep_origin     f1 ori (sequence partly withheld): f1 bacteriophage origin of replication; arrow indicates direction of (+) strand synthesis
   2977..3306    +  promoter       SV40 promoter: SV40 enhancer and early promoter
   3373..4164    +  CDS            neo: KKA2_KLEPN - Also known as kan, nptII. Experimental evidence at protein level: Swiss-Prot protein existence level 1. Resistance to kanamycin, neomycin, paromomycin, ribostamycin, butirosin and gentamicin B. From Klebsiella pneumoniae.
   4188..4346    +  CDS            ble (fragment): BLE_KLEPN - Experimental evidence at protein level: Swiss-Prot protein existence level 1. Binding protein with a strong affinity to the bleomycin family of antibiotics. Binds to CL990; an antimitotic-antibiotic compound. From Klebsiella pneumoniae.
   4341..4462    +  polyA_signal   SV40 poly(A) signal: SV40 polyadenylation signal
   4535..4551    -  protein_bind   lac operator: The lac repressor binds to the lac operator to inhibit transcription in E. coli. This inhibition can be relieved by adding lactose or isopropyl-β-D-thiogalactopyranoside (IPTG). lac repressor encoded by lacI
   4559..4589    -  promoter       lac promoter: promoter for the E. coli lac operon
   4604..4625    -  protein_bind   CAP binding site: CAP binding activates transcription in the presence of cAMP. E. coli catabolite activator protein
   4638..4730    -  CDS            lacI (fragment): lac repressor; lacI; The lac repressor binds to the lac operator to inhibit transcription in E. coli. This inhibition can be relieved by adding lactose or isopropyl-β-D-thiogalactopyranoside (IPTG).
   4913..5501    -  rep_origin     ori: high-copy-number ColE1/pMB1/pBR322/pUC origin of replication
   5672..6532    -  CDS            AmpR: β-lactamase; bla; confers resistance to ampicillin, carbenicillin, and related antibiotics
   6533..6637    -  promoter       AmpR promoter: bla
   6872..376     -  rep_origin     oriP (across the origin): Epstein-Barr virus oriP replication origin (Yates et al., 2000)
>Addgene plasmid #170194 | R620-M08-303: CMV51p> TPAss-SARS-CoV-2 S-RBD(318-529)-3C-His8-SBP E484K | addgene full sequence | sequence record 334261 | Addgene NGS Result
TATCTGGATAGCATATGCTATCCTAATCTATATCTGGGTAGCATATGCTATCCTAATCTATATCTGGGTA
GCATAGGCTATCCTAATCTATATCTGGGTAGCATATGCTATCCTAATCTATATCTGGGTAGTATATGCTA
TCCTAATTTATATCTGGGTAGCATAGGCTATCCTAATCTATATCTGGGTAGCATATGCTATCCTAATCTA
TATCTGGGTAGTATATGCTATCCTAATCTGTATCCGGGTAGCATATGCTATCCTCATGCATATACAGTCA
GCATATGATACCCAGTAGTAGAGTGGGAGTGCTATCCTTTGCATATGCCGCCACCTCCCAAGGGGGCGTG
AATTTTCGCTGCTTGTCCTTTTCCTGCTGGGGATCTCCCGATCCCCTATGGTGCACTCTCAGTACAATCT
GCTCTGATGCCGCATAGTTAAGCCAGTATCTGCTCCCTGCTTGTGTGTTGGAGGTCGCTGAGTAGTGCGC
GAGCAAAATTTAAGCTACAACAAGGCAAGGCTTGACCGACAATTGCATGAAGAATCTGCTTAGGGTTAGG
CGTTTTGCGCTGCTTCGATCACAACTTTGTATAGAAAAGTTGGCCCTGCAGGCGTTACATAACTTACGGT
AAATGGCCCGCCTGGCTGACCGCCCAACGACCCCCGCCCATTGACGTCAATAATGACGTATGTTCCCATA
GTAACGCCAATAGGGACTTTCCATTGACGTCAATGGGTGGAGTATTTACGGTAAACTGCCCACTTGGCAG
TACATCAAGTGTATCATATGCCAAGTCCGCCCCCTATTGACGTCAATGACGGTAAATGGCCCGCCTGGCA
TTATGCCCAGTACATGACCTTACGGGACTTTCCTACTTGGCAGTACATCTACGTATTAGTCATCGCTATT
ACCATGGTGATGCGGTTTTGGCAGTACACCAATGGGCGTGGATAGCGGTTTGACTCACGGGGATTTCCAA
GTCTCCACCCCATTGACGTCAATGGGAGTTTGTTTTGGCACCAAAATCAACGGGACTTTCCAAAATGTCG
TAATAACCCCGCCCCGTTGACGCAAATGGGCGGTAGGCGTGTACGGTGGGAGGTCTATATAAGCAGAGCT
CGTTTAGTGAACCGTCAGATCGCCTGGAGACGCCATCCACGCTGTTTTGACCTCCATAGAAGACAACAAC
TTTGTACAAAAAAGTTGGCACCATGGATGCCATGAAGCGGGGCCTCTGTTGCGTGCTCCTCCTGTGCGGA
GCTGTGTTCGTGAGCCCTTCGGCATCGTTCAGAGTGCAGCCCACCGAGTCCATCGTGCGCTTCCCGAACA
TTACCAACCTCTGCCCGTTTGGGGAGGTGTTCAATGCCACTAGATTCGCCTCCGTGTACGCGTGGAATCG
CAAGCGGATTTCCAACTGCGTCGCCGACTACAGCGTGCTGTACAACTCCGCCTCCTTTTCGACCTTCAAG
TGCTACGGAGTGTCGCCCACTAAGCTGAACGACCTCTGCTTCACCAACGTGTACGCAGACAGCTTCGTGA
TTAGGGGGGATGAGGTCCGGCAGATCGCTCCAGGGCAGACGGGGAAGATCGCCGATTACAACTACAAGCT
GCCCGACGACTTCACTGGTTGCGTCATCGCCTGGAACTCCAACAACCTGGACAGCAAAGTCGGCGGCAAC
TACAACTACCTGTACCGGCTGTTCCGCAAGTCCAACTTGAAGCCGTTCGAGCGGGACATCAGCACCGAGA
TCTACCAGGCCGGATCAACCCCCTGTAACGGCGTCAAGGGATTCAACTGTTACTTCCCGCTGCAATCCTA
TGGGTTTCAGCCGACCAATGGCGTGGGATATCAGCCCTACCGGGTGGTGGTGCTGTCCTTCGAACTTCTG
CACGCGCCAGCCACAGTGTGCGGTCCTAAAAAGGGAGCGGGTTCCTCCCTGGAAGTGCTGTTCCAAGGAC
CTGGCTCAGGATCATCCCACCACCACCATCATCACCACCACGGAGGCAGCGGATCGTCTATGGACGAAAA
GACTACCGGTTGGAGAGGCGGCCATGTCGTGGAAGGCTTGGCCGGAGAACTGGAGCAGCTTAGAGCCAGG
CTGGAGCACCACCCGCAAGGACAGCGCGAACCTTAATCAACTTTCTTGTACAAAGTTGTGAAATTCTGCA
GATATCCATCACACTGGCGGCCGCTCGAGCATGCATCTAGAGGGCCCTATTCTATAGTGTCACCTAAATG
CTAGAGCTCGCTGATCAGCCTCGACTGTGCCTTCTAGTTGCCAGCCATCTGTTGTTTGCCCCTCCCCCGT
GCCTTCCTTGACCCTGGAAGGTGCCACTCCCACTGTCCTTTCCTAATAAAATGAGGAAATTGCATCGCAT
TGTCTGAGTAGGTGTCATTCTATTCTGGGGGGTGGGGTGGGGCAGGACAGCAAGGGGGAGGATTGGGAAG
ACAATAGCAGGCATGCTGGGGATGCGGTGGGCTCTATGGCTTCTGAGGCGGAAAGAACCAGCTGGGGCTC
TAGGGGGTATCCCC
[124 nt withheld, positions 2535-2658]
C
[91 nt withheld, positions 2660-2750]
A
[49 nt withheld, positions 2752-2800]
CCTTTGACGTTGGAGTCCACGTTCTTT
[37 nt withheld, positions 2828-2864]
ACCCTATCTCGGTCTATTCTTTTGATTTATAAGGGATTTTGCCGATTTCGGCCTATTGGTTAAAAAATGA
GCTGATTTAACAAAAATTTAACGCGAATTAATTCTGTGGAATGTGTGTCAGTTAGGGTGTGGAAAGTCCC
CAGGCTCCCCAGCAGGCAGAAGTATGCAAAGCATGCATCTCAATTAGTCAGCAACCAGGTGTGGAAAGTC
CCTAGGCTCCCCAGCAGGCAGAAGTATGCAAAGCATGCATCTCAATTAGTCAGCAACCATAGTCCCGCCC
CTAACTCCGCCCATCCCGCCCCTAACTCCGCCCAGTTCCGCCCATTCTCCGCCCCATGGCTGACTAATTT
TTTTTATTTATGCAGAGGCCGAGGCCGCCTCTGCCTCTGAGCTATTCCAGAAGTAGTGAGGAGGCTTTTT
TGGAGGCCTAGGCTTTTGCAAAAAGCTCCCGGGAGCTTGTATATCCATTTTCGGATCTGATCAAGAGACA
GGATGAGGATCGTTTCGCATGATTGAACAAGATGGATTGCACGCAGGTTCTCCGGCCGCTTGGGTGGAGA
GGCTATTCGGCTATGACTGGGCACAACAGACAATCGGCTGCTCTGATGCCGCCGTGTTCCGGCTGTCAGC
GCAGGGGCGCCCGGTTCTTTTTGTCAAGACCGACCTGTCCGGTGCCCTGAATGAACTGCAGGACGAGGCA
GCGCGGCTATCGTGGCTGGCCACGACGGGCGTTCCTTGCGCAGCTGTGCTCGACGTTGTCACTGAAGCGG
GAAGGGACTGGCTGCTATTGGGCGAAGTGCCGGGGCAGGATCTCCTGTCATCTCACCTTGCTCCTGCCGA
GAAAGTATCCATCATGGCTGATGCAATGCGGCGGCTGCATACGCTTGATCCGGCTACCTGCCCATTCGAC
CACCAAGCGAAACATCGCATCGAGCGAGCACGTACTCGGATGGAAGCCGGTCTTGTCGATCAGGATGATC
TGGACGAAGAGCATCAGGGGCTCGCGCCAGCCGAACTGTTCGCCAGGCTCAAGGCGCGCATGCCCGACGG
CGAGGATCTCGTCGTGACCCATGGCGATGCCTGCTTGCCGAATATCATGGTGGAAAATGGCCGCTTTTCT
GGATTCATCGACTGTGGCCGGCTGGGTGTGGCGGACCGCTATCAGGACATAGCGTTGGCTACCCGTGATA
TTGCTGAAGAGCTTGGCGGCGAATGGGCTGACCGCTTCCTCGTGCTTTACGGTATCGCCGCTCCCGATTC
GCAGCGCATCGCCTTCTATCGCCTTCTTGACGAGTTCTTCTGAGCGGGACTCTGGGGTTCGAAATGACCG
ACCAAGCGACGCCCAACCTGCCATCACGAGATTTCGATTCCACCGCCGCCTTCTATGAAAGGTTGGGCTT
CGGAATCGTTTTCCGGGACGCCGGCTGGATGATCCTCCAGCGCGGGGATCTCATGCTGGAGTTCTTCGCC
CACCCCAACTTGTTTATTGCAGCTTATAATGGTTACAAATAAAGCAATAGCATCACAAATTTCACAAATA
AAGCATTTTTTTCACTGCATTCTAGTTGTGGTTTGTCCAAACTCATCAATGTATCTTATCATGTCTGTAT
ACCGTCGACCTCTAGCTAGAGCTTGGCGTAATCATGGTCATAGCTGTTTCCTGTGTGAAATTGTTATCCG
CTCACAATTCCACACAACATACGAGCCGGAAGCATAAAGTGTAAAGCCTGGGGTGCCTAATGAGTGAGCT
AACTCACATTAATTGCGTTGCGCTCACTGCCCGCTTTCCAGTCGGGAAACCTGTCGTGCCAGCTGCATTA
ATGAATCGGCCAACGCGCGGGGAGAGGCGGTTTGCGTATTGGGCGCTCTTCCGCTTCCTCGCTCACTGAC
TCGCTGCGCTCGGTCGTTCGGCTGCGGCGAGCGGTATCAGCTCACTCAAAGGCGGTAATACGGTTATCCA
CAGAATCAGGGGATAACGCAGGAAAGAACATGTGAGCAAAAGGCCAGCAAAAGGCCAGGAACCGTAAAAA
GGCCGCGTTGCTGGCGTTTTTCCATAGGCTCCGCCCCCCTGACGAGCATCACAAAAATCGACGCTCAAGT
CAGAGGTGGCGAAACCCGACAGGACTATAAAGATACCAGGCGTTTCCCCCTGGAAGCTCCCTCGTGCGCT
CTCCTGTTCCGACCCTGCCGCTTACCGGATACCTGTCCGCCTTTCTCCCTTCGGGAAGCGTGGCGCTTTC
TCATAGCTCACGCTGTAGGTATCTCAGTTCGGTGTAGGTCGTTCGCTCCAAGCTGGGCTGTGTGCACGAA
CCCCCCGTTCAGCCCGACCGCTGCGCCTTATCCGGTAACTATCGTCTTGAGTCCAACCCGGTAAGACACG
ACTTATCGCCACTGGCAGCAGCCACTGGTAACAGGATTAGCAGAGCGAGGTATGTAGGCGGTGCTACAGA
GTTCTTGAAGTGGTGGCCTAACTACGGCTACACTAGAAGAACAGTATTTGGTATCTGCGCTCTGCTGAAG
CCAGTTACCTTCGGAAAAAGAGTTGGTAGCTCTTGATCCGGCAAACAAACCACCGCTGGTAGCGGTGGTT
TTTTTGTTTGCAAGCAGCAGATTACGCGCAGAAAAAAAGGATCTCAAGAAGATCCTTTGATCTTTTCTAC
GGGGTCTGACGCTCAGTGGAACGAAAACTCACGTTAAGGGATTTTGGTCATGAGATTATCAAAAAGGATC
TTCACCTAGATCCTTTTAAATTAAAAATGAAGTTTTAAATCAATCTAAAGTATATATGAGTAAACTTGGT
CTGACAGTTACCAATGCTTAATCAGTGAGGCACCTATCTCAGCGATCTGTCTATTTCGTTCATCCATAGT
TGCCTGACTCCCCGTCGTGTAGATAACTACGATACGGGAGGGCTTACCATCTGGCCCCAGTGCTGCAATG
ATACCGCGAGACCCACGCTCACCGGCTCCAGATTTATCAGCAATAAACCAGCCAGCCGGAAGGGCCGAGC
GCAGAAGTGGTCCTGCAACTTTATCCGCCTCCATCCAGTCTATTAATTGTTGCCGGGAAGCTAGAGTAAG
TAGTTCGCCAGTTAATAGTTTGCGCAACGTTGTTGCCATTGCTACAGGCATCGTGGTGTCACGCTCGTCG
TTTGGTATGGCTTCATTCAGCTCCGGTTCCCAACGATCAAGGCGAGTTACATGATCCCCCATGTTGTGCA
AAAAAGCGGTTAGCTCCTTCGGTCCTCCGATCGTTGTCAGAAGTAAGTTGGCCGCAGTGTTATCACTCAT
GGTTATGGCAGCACTGCATAATTCTCTTACTGTCATGCCATCCGTAAGATGCTTTTCTGTGACTGGTGAG
TACTCAACCAAGTCATTCTGAGAATAGTGTATGCGGCGACCGAGTTGCTCTTGCCCGGCGTCAATACGGG
ATAATACCGCGCCACATAGCAGAACTTTAAAAGTGCTCATCATTGGAAAACGTTCTTCGGGGCGAAAACT
CTCAAGGATCTTACCGCTGTTGAGATCCAGTTCGATGTAACCCACTCGTGCACCCAACTGATCTTCAGCA
TCTTTTACTTTCACCAGCGTTTCTGGGTGAGCAAAAACAGGAAGGCAAAATGCCGCAAAAAAGGGAATAA
GGGCGACACGGAAATGTTGAATACTCATACTCTTCCTTTTTCAATATTATTGAAGCATTTATCAGGGTTA
TTGTCTCATGAGCGGATACATATTTGAATGTATTTAGAAAAATAAACAAATAGGGGTTCCGCGCACATTT
CCCCGAAAAGTGCCACCTGACGTCGACGGATCGGGAGATCCGCCTTTATGTGTAACTCTTGGCTGAAGCT
CTTACACCAATGCTGGGGGACATGTACCTCCCAGGGGCCCAGGAAGACTACGGGAGGCTACACCAACGTC
AATCAGAGGGGCCTGTGTAGCTACCGATAAGCGGACCCTCAAGAGGGCATTAGCAATAGTGTTTATAAGG
CCCCCTTGTTAACCCTAAACGGGTAGCATATGCTTCCCGGGTAGTAGTATATACTATCCAGACTAACCCT
AATTCAATAGCATATGTTACCCAACGGGAAGCATATGCTATCGAATTAGGGTTAGTAAAAGGGTCCTAAG
GAACAGCGATATCTCCCACCCCATGAGCTGTCACGGTTTTATTTACATGGGGTCAGGATTCCACGAGGGT
AGTGAACCATTTTAGTCACAAGGGCAGTGGCTGAAGATCAAGGAGCGGGCAGTGAACTCTCCTGAATCTT
CGCCTGCTTCTTCATTCTCCTTCGTTTAGCTAATAGAATAACTGCTGAGTTGTGAACAGTAAGGTGTATG
TGAGGTGCTCGAAAACAAGGTTTCAGGTGACGCCCCCAGAATAAAATTTGGACGGGGGGTTCAGTGGTGG
CATTGTGCTATGACACCAATATAACCCTCACAAACCCCTTGGGCAATAAATACTAGTGTAGGAATGAAAC
ATTCTGAATATCTTTAACAATAGAAATCCATGGGGTGGGGACAAGCCGTAAAGACTGGATGTCCATCTCA
CACGAATTTATGGCTATGGGCAACACATAATCCTAGTGCAATATGATACTGGGGTTATTAAGATGTGTCC
CAGGCAGGGACCAAGACAGGTGAACCATGTTGTTACACTCTATTTGTAACAAGGGGAAAGAGAGTGGACG
CCGACAGCAGCGGACTCCACTGGTTGTCTCTAACACCCCCGAAAATTAAACGGGGCTCCACGCCAATGGG
GCCCATAAACAAAGACAAGTGGCCACTCTTTTTTTTGAAATTGTGGAGTGGGGGCACGCGTCAGCCCCCA
CACGCCGCCCTGCGGTTTTGGACTGTAAAATAAGGGTGTAATAACTTGGCTGATTGTAACCCCGCTAACC
ACTGCGGTCAAACCACTTGCCCACAAAACCACTAATGGCACCCCGGGGAATACCTGCATAAGTAGGTGGG
CGGGCCAAGATAGGGGCGCGATTGCTGCGATCTGGAGGACAAATTACACACACTTGCGCCTGAGCGCCAA
GCACAGGGTTGTTGGTCCTCATATTCACGAGGTCGCTGAGAGCACGGTGGGCTAATGTTGCCATGGGTAG
CATATACTACCCAAATATCTGGATAGCATATGCTATCCTAATCTATATCTGGGTAGCATAGGCTATCCTA
ATCTATATCTGGGTAGCATATGCTATCCTAATCTATATCTGGGTAGTATATGCTATCCTAATTTATATCT
GGGTAGCATAGGCTATCCTAATCTATATCTGGGTAGCATATGCTATCCTAATCTATATCTGGGTAGTATA
TGCTATCCTAATCTGTATCCGGGTAGCATATGCTATCCTAATAGAGATTAGGGTAGTATATGCTATCCTA
ATTTATATCTGGGTAGCATATACTACCCAAA
